>Addgene plasmid #111191 | EGFP-GEM | addgene full sequence | sequence record 213164 | Addgene NGS Result
CATGTTCTTTCCTGCGTTATCCCCTGATTCTGTGGATAACCGTATTACCGCCATGCATTAGTTATTAATA
GTAATCAATTACGGGGTCATTAGTTCATAGCCCATATATGGAGTTCCGCGTTACATAACTTACGGTAAAT
GGCCCGCCTGGCTGACCGCCCAACGACCCCCGCCCATTGACGTCAATAATGACGTATGTTCCCATAGTAA
CGCCAATAGGGACTTTCCATTGACGTCAATGGGTGGAGTATTTACGGTAAACTGCCCACTTGGCAGTACA
TCAAGTGTATCATATGCCAAGTACGCCCCCTATTGACGTCAATGACGGTAAATGGCCCGCCTGGCATTAT
GCCCAGTACATGACCTTATGGGACTTTCCTACTTGGCAGTACATCTACGTATTAGTCATCGCTATTACCA
TGGTGATGCGGTTTTGGCAGTACATCAATGGGCGTGGATAGCGGTTTGACTCACGGGGATTTCCAAGTCT
CCACCCCATTGACGTCAATGGGAGTTTGTTTTGGCACCAAAATCAACGGGACTTTCCAAAATGTCGTAAC
AACTCCGCCCCATTGACGCAAATGGGCGGTAGGCGTGTACGGTGGGAGGTCTATATAAGCAGAGCTGGTT
TAGTGAACCGTCAGATCCGCTAGCGCTACCGGTCGCCACCATGGTGAGCAAGGGCGAGGAGCTGTTCACC
GGGGTGGTGCCCATCCTGGTCGAGCTGGACGGCGACGTAAACGGCCACAAGTTCAGCGTGTCCGGCGAGG
GCGAGGGCGATGCCACCTACGGCAAGCTGACCCTGAAGTTCATCTGCACCACCGGCAAGCTGCCCGTGCC
CTGGCCCACCCTCGTGACCACCCTGACCTACGGCGTGCAGTGCTTCAGCCGCTACCCCGACCACATGAAG
CAGCACGACTTCTTCAAGTCCGCCATGCCCGAAGGCTACGTCCAGGAGCGCACCATCTTCTTCAAGGACG
ACGGCAACTACAAGACCCGCGCCGAGGTGAAGTTCGAGGGCGACACCCTGGTGAACCGCATCGAGCTGAA
GGGCATCGACTTCAAGGAGGACGGCAACATCCTGGGGCACAAGCTGGAGTACAACTACAACAGCCACAAC
GTCTATATCATGGCCGACAAGCAGAAGAACGGCATCAAGGTGAACTTCAAGATCCGCCACAACATCGAGG
ACGGCAGCGTGCAGCTCGCCGACCACTACCAGCAGAACACCCCCATCGGCGACGGCCCCGTGCTGCTGCC
CGACAACCACTACCTGAGCACCCAGTCCGCCCTGAGCAAAGACCCCAACGAGAAGCGCGATCACATGGTC
CTGCTGGAGTTCGTGACCGCCGCCGGGATCACTCTCGGCATGGACGAGCTGTACAAGTCCGGACTCAGAT
CTCGAGCTCAAGCTTCGAATTCTGCAGTCGACGGTATCGATAAGCTTGATATCGAATTCCTGCAGCCCGC
TTCCATGGCTCTGAATAATGTCACCATGCGCCAGGGCACTGTGGGCATGCAGCCACAGCAGCAGCGCTGG
AGCATCCCAGCTGATGGCAGGCATCTGATGGTCCAGAAAGAGCCCCACCAGTACAGCCACCGCAACCGCC
ATTCTGCTACCCCTGAGGACCACTGCCGCCGAAGCTGGTCCTCTGACTCCACAGACTCAGTCATCTCCTC
TGAGTCAGGGAACACCTACTACCGAGTGGTGCTCATAGGGGAGCAGGGGGTGGGCAAGTCCACTCTGGCC
AACATCTTTGCAGGTGTGCATGACAGCATGGACAGCGACTGCGAGGTGCTGGGAGAAGATACATATGAAC
GAACCCTGATGGTTGATGGGGAAAGTGCAACGATTATACTCCTGGATATGTGGGAAAATAAGGGGGAAAA
TGAATGGCTCCATGACCACTGCATGCAGGTCGGGGACGCATACCTGATTGTCTACTCAATCACAGACCGA
GCGAGCTTCGAGAAGGCATCTGAGCTGCGAATCCAGCTCCGCAGGGCCCGGCAGACAGAGGACATTCCCA
TAATTTTGGTTGGCAACAAAAGTGACTTAGTGCGGTGCCGAGAAGTGTCTGTATCAGAAGGGAGAGCCTG
TGCAGTGGTGTTTGACTGCAAGTTCATCGAGACCTCTGCAGCTGTCCAGCACAACGTGAAGGAGCTGTTT
GAGGGCATTGTGCGACAGGTGCGCCTTCGGCGGGACAGCAAGGAGAAGAATGAACGGCGGCTGGCCTACC
AGAAAAGGAAGGAGAGCATGCCCAGGAAAGCCAGGCGCTTCTGGGGCAAGATCGTGGCCAAAAACAACAA
GAATATGGCCTTCAAGCTCAAGTCCAAATCCTGCCATGACCTCTCTGTACTCTAGTCGACGGTACCGCGG
GCCCGGGATCCACCGGATCTAGATAACTGATCATAATCAGCCATACCACATTTGTAGAGGTTTTACTTGC
TTTAAAAAACCTCCCACACCTCCCCCTGAACCTGAAACATAAAATGAATGCAATTGTTGTTGTTAACTTG
TTTATTGCAGCTTATAATGGTTACAAATAAAGCAATAGCATCACAAATTTCACAAATAAAGCATTTTTTT
CACTGCATTCTAGTTGTGGTTTGTCCAAACTCATCAATGTATCTTAACGCGTAAATTGTAAGCGTTAATA
TTTTGTTAAAATTCGCGTTAAATTTTTGTTAAATCAGCTCATTTTTTAACCAATAGGCCGAAATCGGCAA
AATCCCTTATAAATCAAAAGAATAGACCGAGATAGGGT
[37 nt withheld, positions 2769-2805]
AAAGAACGTGGACTCCAACGTCAAAGG
[49 nt withheld, positions 2833-2881]
T
[91 nt withheld, positions 2883-2973]
G
[124 nt withheld, positions 2975-3098]
CAGGTGGCACTTTTCGGGGAAATGTGCGCGGAACCCCTATTTGTTTATTTTTCTAAATACATTCAAATAT
GTATCCGCTCATGAGACAATAACCCTGATAAATGCTTCAATAATATTGAAAAAGGAAGAGTCCTGAGGCG
GAAAGAACCAGCTGTGGAATGTGTGTCAGTTAGGGTGTGGAAAGTCCCCAGGCTCCCCAGCAGGCAGAAG
TATGCAAAGCATGCATCTCAATTAGTCAGCAACCAGGTGTGGAAAGTCCCCAGGCTCCCCAGCAGGCAGA
AGTATGCAAAGCATGCATCTCAATTAGTCAGCAACCATAGTCCCGCCCCTAACTCCGCCCATCCCGCCCC
TAACTCCGCCCAGTTCCGCCCATTCTCCGCCCCATGGCTGACTAATTTTTTTTATTTATGCAGAGGCCGA
GGCCGCCTCGGCCTCTGAGCTATTCCAGAAGTAGTGAGGAGGCTTTTTTGGAGGCCTAGGCTTTTGCAAA
GATCGATCAAGAGACAGGATGAGGATCGTTTCGCATGATTGAACAAGATGGATTGCACGCAGGTTCTCCG
GCCGCTTGGGTGGAGAGGCTATTCGGCTATGACTGGGCACAACAGACAATCGGCTGCTCTGATGCCGCCG
TGTTCCGGCTGTCAGCGCAGGGGCGCCCGGTTCTTTTTGTCAAGACCGACCTGTCCGGTGCCCTGAATGA
ACTGCAAGACGAGGCAGCGCGGCTATCGTGGCTGGCCACGACGGGCGTTCCTTGCGCAGCTGTGCTCGAC
GTTGTCACTGAAGCGGGAAGGGACTGGCTGCTATTGGGCGAAGTGCCGGGGCAGGATCTCCTGTCATCTC
ACCTTGCTCCTGCCGAGAAAGTATCCATCATGGCTGATGCAATGCGGCGGCTGCATACGCTTGATCCGGC
TACCTGCCCATTCGACCACCAAGCGAAACATCGCATCGAGCGAGCACGTACTCGGATGGAAGCCGGTCTT
GTCGATCAGGATGATCTGGACGAAGAGCATCAGGGGCTCGCGCCAGCCGAACTGTTCGCCAGGCTCAAGG
CGAGCATGCCCGACGGCGAGGATCTCGTCGTGACCCATGGCGATGCCTGCTTGCCGAATATCATGGTGGA
AAATGGCCGCTTTTCTGGATTCATCGACTGTGGCCGGCTGGGTGTGGCGGACCGCTATCAGGACATAGCG
TTGGCTACCCGTGATATTGCTGAAGAGCTTGGCGGCGAATGGGCTGACCGCTTCCTCGTGCTTTACGGTA
TCGCCGCTCCCGATTCGCAGCGCATCGCCTTCTATCGCCTTCTTGACGAGTTCTTCTGAGCGGGACTCTG
GGGTTCGAAATGACCGACCAAGCGACGCCCAACCTGCCATCACGAGATTTCGATTCCACCGCCGCCTTCT
ATGAAAGGTTGGGCTTCGGAATCGTTTTCCGGGACGCCGGCTGGATGATCCTCCAGCGCGGGGATCTCAT
GCTGGAGTTCTTCGCCCACCCTAGGGGGAGGCTAACTGAAACACGGAAGGAGACAATACCGGAAGGAACC
CGCGCTATGACGGCAATAAAAAGACAGAATAAAACGCACGGTGTTGGGTCGTTTGTTCATAAACGCGGGG
TTCGGTCCCAGGGCTGGCACTCTGTCGATACCCCACCGAGACCCCATTGGGGCCAATACGCCCGCGTTTC
TTCCTTTTCCCCACCCCACCCCCCAAGTTCGGGTGAAGGCCCAGGGCTCGCAGCCAACGTCGGGGCGGCA
GGCCCTGCCATAGCCTCAGGTTACTCATATATACTTTAGATTGATTTAAAACTTCATTTTTAATTTAAAA
GGATCTAGGTGAAGATCCTTTTTGATAATCTCATGACCAAAATCCCTTAACGTGAGTTTTCGTTCCACTG
AGCGTCAGACCCCGTAGAAAAGATCAAAGGATCTTCTTGAGATCCTTTTTTTCTGCGCGTAATCTGCTGC
TTGCAAACAAAAAAACCACCGCTACCAGCGGTGGTTTGTTTGCCGGATCAAGAGCTACCAACTCTTTTTC
CGAAGGTAACTGGCTTCAGCAGAGCGCAGATACCAAATACTGTTCTTCTAGTGTAGCCGTAGTTAGGCCA
CCACTTCAAGAACTCTGTAGCACCGCCTACATACCTCGCTCTGCTAATCCTGTTACCAGTGGCTGCTGCC
AGTGGCGATAAGTCGTGTCTTACCGGGTTGGACTCAAGACGATAGTTACCGGATAAGGCGCAGCGGTCGG
GCTGAACGGGGGGTTCGTGCACACAGCCCAGCTTGGAGCGAACGACCTACACCGAACTGAGATACCTACA
GCGTGAGCTATGAGAAAGCGCCACGCTTCCCGAAGGGAGAAAGGCGGACAGGTATCCGGTAAGCGGCAGG
GTCGGAACAGGAGAGCGCACGAGGGAGCTTCCAGGGGGAAACGCCTGGTATCTTTATAGTCCTGTCGGGT
TTCGCCACCTCTGACTTGAGCGTCGATTTTTGTGATGCTCGTCAGGGGGGCGGAGCCTATGGAAAAACGC
CAGCAACGCGGCCTTTTTACGGTTCCTGGCCTTTTGCTGGCCTTTTGCTCA
Features (pLannotate 1.2.2; 17 found; start..end, strand, type, name):
      1..51      +  rep_origin     RSF ori (fragment): Plasmids containing the RSF 1030 origin of replication can be propagated in E. coli cells that contain additional plasmids with compatible origins.
    119..422     +  enhancer       CMV enhancer: human cytomegalovirus immediate early enhancer
    423..626     +  promoter       CMV promoter: human cytomegalovirus (CMV) immediate early promoter
    671..1387    +  CDS            EGFP: EGFP is a basic (constitutively fluorescent) green fluorescent protein published in 1996, derived from Aequorea victoria. It is reported to be a rapidly-maturing weak dimer with moderate acid sensitivity.
   1388..1436    +  misc_feature   MCS (fragment): multiple cloning site
   1475..2362    +  CDS            GEM: GEM_HUMAN - Also known as KIR. Experimental evidence at protein level: Swiss-Prot protein existence level 1. Could be a regulatory protein, possibly participating in receptor-mediated signal transduction at the plasma membrane. Has guanine nucleotide-binding activity but undetectable intrinsic GTPase activity. From Homo sapiens (Human).
   2364..2391    +  misc_feature   MCS (fragment): multiple cloning site
   2408..2492    +  CDS            large T antigen (fragment): large T antigen from SV40 (simian virus 40)
   2515..2636    +  polyA_signal   SV40 poly(A) signal: SV40 polyadenylation signal
   2670..3098    -  rep_origin     f1 ori (sequence partly withheld): f1 bacteriophage origin of replication; arrow indicates direction of (+) strand synthesis
   3125..3229    +  promoter       AmpR promoter: bla
   3231..3588    +  promoter       SV40 promoter: SV40 enhancer and early promoter
   3623..4417    +  CDS            NeoR/KanR: aminoglycoside phosphotransferase from Tn5; aph(3')-II (or nptII); confers resistance to neomycin, kanamycin, and G418 (Geneticin®)
   4438..4590    +  CDS            ble (fragment): BLE_KLEPN - Experimental evidence at protein level: Swiss-Prot protein existence level 1. Binding protein with a strong affinity to the bleomycin family of antibiotics. Binds to CL990; an antimitotic-antibiotic compound. From Klebsiella pneumoniae.
   4649..4696    +  polyA_signal   HSV TK poly(A) signal: herpes simplex virus thymidine kinase polyadenylation signal (Cole and Stacy, 1985)
   4787..4803    -  polyA_signal   bGH poly(A) signal (fragment): bovine growth hormone polyadenylation signal
   5025..5613    +  rep_origin     ori: high-copy-number ColE1/pMB1/pBR322/pUC origin of replication
