[The description below was written by a language model from this plasmid's Addgene catalogue record and pLannotate feature annotations shown in this document.]
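Description:
EGFP-GEM is a mammalian expression plasmid built on the Clontech pEGFP-C1 backbone that produces the human Ras-like small GTPase GEM (also known as KIR) as a fluorescent fusion protein. The sequenced record is 5,669 nt. Transcription is driven by the human cytomegalovirus immediate-early enhancer and promoter. The EGFP coding sequence comes first, followed by a remnant of the multiple cloning site that serves as a linker, and then the GEM open reading frame, so EGFP sits at the N terminus of GEM. An SV40 polyadenylation signal terminates the transcript. The catalogue entry lists a "T2A" mutation in the insert. In this context it denotes an amino-acid substitution at position 2 of GEM (threonine to alanine), not a 2A self-cleaving peptide, so the product is expected to be a single continuous fusion protein. The restriction sites used for cloning are not recorded.

The plasmid is propagated in E. coli at high copy from a pUC-type ColE1 origin, and an f1 origin is also present. A single Tn5 NeoR/KanR cassette provides selection in both hosts: a bacterial bla-type promoter drives kanamycin resistance in E. coli, while the adjacent SV40 enhancer/early promoter, paired with the HSV TK polyadenylation signal, allows G418 selection of stably transfected mammalian cells. The short annotated fragments (RSF ori, large T antigen, ble, bGH poly(A)) appear to be partial matches within backbone sequence rather than functional elements. The stated purpose is a fluorescent fusion protein, which suits visualising GEM localisation in transfected cells. The associated study concerned GEM's role in cell shape remodelling and its interaction with the kinesin-like protein KIF9.
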