Addgene plasmid #111191: EGFP-GEM
Purpose: fluorescent fusion protein
Depositing lab: Johannes A. Schmid. Publication: The Ras-like GTPase Gem is involved in cell shape remodelling and interacts with the novel kinesin-like protein KIF9. Piddini E, Schmid JA, de Martin R, Dotti CG. EMBO J. 2001 Aug 1. 20(15):4076-87. 10.1093/emboj/20.15.4076 PubMed 11483511.
Backbone
  Vector backbone: pEGFP-C1
  Backbone manufacturer: Clontech
  Vector type: Mammalian Expression
  Selectable markers: Neomycin (select with G418)
Growth in bacteria
  Bacterial resistance: Kanamycin, 50 μg/mL
  Growth temperature: 37°C
  Growth strain: DH5alpha
  Copy number: High Copy
Gene/Insert
  Gene/Insert name: GEM
  Species: H. sapiens (human)
  Mutation: T2A
  Entrez Gene: GEM (a.k.a. KIR)
  Tag / fusion protein: EGFP (N terminal on backbone)
  Cloning method: Restriction Enzyme; 5′ cloning site Unknown (unknown if destroyed)
Terms and licenses: Academic/Nonprofit Terms; Industry Terms: Not Available to Industry
How to cite: EGFP-GEM was a gift from Johannes A. Schmid (Addgene plasmid # 111191 ; http://n2t.net/addgene:111191 ; RRID:Addgene_111191)
